Addgene plasmid #27474: pBABEhygro-Flag-ZO-2-1st-PDZ-mut
Depositing lab: Marius Sudol. Depositing organization: Geisinger Health Center. Publication: Functional complexes between YAP2 and ZO-2 are PDZ domain-dependent, and regulate YAP2 nuclear localization and signalling. Oka T, Remue E, Meerschaert K, Vanloo B, Boucherie C, Gfeller D, Bader GD, Sidhu SS, Vandekerckhove J, Gettemans J, Sudol M. Biochem J. 2010 Nov 25. 432(3):461-72. 10.1042/BJ20100870 PubMed 20868367.
Backbone
  Vector backbone: pBABE-hygro
  Backbone manufacturer: Addgene
  Backbone size w/o insert (bp): 5558
  Vector type: Mammalian Expression, Retroviral
  Selectable markers: Hygromycin
Growth in bacteria
  Bacterial resistance: Ampicillin, 100 μg/mL
  Growth temperature: 37°C
  Growth strain: DH5alpha
  Copy number: High Copy
Gene/Insert
  Gene/Insert name: Zonula Occludens 2 (alt names: ZO-2; TJP2)
  Species: H. sapiens (human)
  Insert size (bp): 3573
  Mutation: K38E, F44H, I46E and V48E
  GenBank ID: AAH27592
  Entrez Gene: TJP2 (a.k.a. C9DUPq21.11, DFNA51, DUP9q21.11, FHCA1, PFIC4, X104, ZO2)
  Tag / fusion protein: Flag (N terminal on backbone)
  Cloning method: Restriction Enzyme; 5′ cloning site EcoRI (unknown if destroyed); 3′ cloning site SalI (unknown if destroyed)
  Sequencing primers: 5′ pBABE 5 primer
Terms and licenses: Academic/Nonprofit Terms; Industry Terms: Not Available to Industry
How to cite: pBABEhygro-Flag-ZO-2-1st-PDZ-mut was a gift from Marius Sudol (Addgene plasmid # 27474 ; http://n2t.net/addgene:27474 ; RRID:Addgene_27474)
