[The description below was written by a language model from this plasmid's Addgene catalogue record.]
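Description:
pBABEhygro-Flag-ZO-2-1st-PDZ-mut is a retroviral mammalian expression plasmid built on the pBABE-hygro backbone (about 5.6 kb without insert). It is maintained in E. coli as a high-copy plasmid under ampicillin selection, and it carries a hygromycin resistance marker for selecting transduced or transfected mammalian cells. No feature table accompanies the record, so the individual regulatory elements are not listed. In pBABE-type vectors generally, the insert sits between Moloney murine leukaemia virus-derived long terminal repeats together with a packaging signal. The transcript can therefore be packaged into retroviral particles in a suitable packaging cell line and stably integrated into target cells, with the 5′ LTR usually driving insert expression.

The payload is human Zonula Occludens 2 (ZO-2, gene TJP2), a tight-junction scaffolding protein. The insert is roughly 3.6 kb, cloned between EcoRI and SalI sites, and carries an N-terminal Flag epitope tag for detection or immunoprecipitation. The coding sequence bears four substitutions, K38E, F44H, I46E and V48E. As the construct name indicates, these lie in the first PDZ domain and are presumably intended to disable its ligand binding.

The associated publication reports that complexes between YAP2 and ZO-2 depend on a PDZ domain and regulate YAP2 nuclear localisation and signalling. This fits use of the mutant as a binding-deficient comparison to wild-type Flag-ZO-2, testing whether effects on YAP2 require an intact first PDZ domain. Retroviral delivery with hygromycin selection makes it suited to generating stable cell populations expressing the mutant protein.
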