>Addgene plasmid #27474 | pBABEhygro-Flag-ZO-2-1st-PDZ-mut | addgene partial sequence | sequence record 33841 | 27474 with pBABE-5
CAGTGTGGTGGTACGTAGGAATTCAAGCTTAGCCACCATGGACTACAAAGACGATGACGATAAAGCAAGG
CTCGAATCGGTACCCATGCCGGTGCGAGGAGACCGCGGGTTTCCACCCCGGCGGGAGCTGTCAGGTTGGC
TCCGCGCCCCAGGCATGGAAGAGCTGATATGGGAACAGTACACTGTGACCCTACAAGAGGATTCCAAAAG
AGGACATGGAGAGGCAGAGTCCGGAGGCAGAGACAACCCCCACTTTGAAAATGGAGAAACGTCAATTGTC
ATTTCTGATGTGCTCCCGGGTGGGCCTGCTGATGGGCTGCTCCAAGAAAATGACAGAGTGGTCATGGTCA
ATGGCACCCCCATGGAGGATGTGCTTCATTCGTTTGCAGTTCAGCAGCTCAGAAAAAGTGGGAAGGTCGC
TGCTATTGTGGTCAAGAGGCCCCGGAAGGTCCAGGTGGCCGCACTTCAGGCCAGCCCTCCCCTGGATCAG
GATGACCGGGCTTTTGAGGTGATGGACGAGTTTGATGGCAGAAGTTTCCGGAGTGGCTACAGCGAGAGGA
GCCGGCTGAACAGCCATGGGGGGCGCAGCCGCAGCTGGGAGGACAGCCCGGAAAGGGGGCGTCCCCATGA
GCGGGCCCGGAGCCGGGAGCGGGACCTCAGCCGGGACCGGAGCCGTGGCCGGAGCCTGGAGCGGGGCCTG
GACCAAGACCATGCGCGCACCCGAGACCGCAGCCGTGGCCGGAGCCTGGAGCGGGGCCTGGACCACGACT
TTGGGCCATCCCGGGACCGGGACCGTGACCGCAGCCGCGGCCGGAGCATTGACCAGGACTACGAGCGAGC
CTATCACCGGGCCTACGACCCA
